>Addgene plasmid #219813 | pAPtag5-IgK-NCAN ELS | addgene full sequence | sequence record 439376 | Addgene NGS Result
GACGGATCGGGAGATCGATCTCCCGATCCCCTATGGTGCACTCTCAGTACAATCTGCTCTGATGCCGCAT
AGTTAAGCCAGTATCTGCTCCCTGCTTGTGTGTTGGAGGTCGCTGAGTAGTGCGCGAGCAAAATTTAAGC
TACAACAAGGCAAGGCTTGACCGACAATTGCATGAAGAATCTGCTTAGGGTTAGGCGTTTTGCGCTGCTT
CGCGATGTACGGGCCAGATATACGCGTTGACATTGATTATTGACTAGTTATTAATAGTAATCAATTACGG
GGTCATTAGTTCATAGCCCATATATGGAGTTCCGCGTTACATAACTTACGGTAAATGGCCCGCCTGGCTG
ACCGCCCAACGACCCCCGCCCATTGACGTCAATAATGACGTATGTTCCCATAGTAACGCCAATAGGGACT
TTCCATTGACGTCAATGGGTGGAGTATTTACGGTAAACTGCCCACTTGGCAGTACATCAAGTGTATCATA
TGCCAAGTACGCCCCCTATTGACGTCAATGACGGTAAATGGCCCGCCTGGCATTATGCCCAGTACATGAC
CTTATGGGACTTTCCTACTTGGCAGTACATCTACGTATTAGTCATCGCTATTACCATGGTGATGCGGTTT
TGGCAGTACATCAATGGGCGTGGATAGCGGTTTGACTCACGGGGATTTCCAAGTCTCCACCCCATTGACG
TCAATGGGAGTTTGTTTTGGCACCAAAATCAACGGGACTTTCCAAAATGTCGTAACAACTCCGCCCCATT
GACGCAAATGGGCGGTAGGCGTGTACGGTGGGAGGTCTATATAAGCAGAGCTCTCTGGCTAACTAGAGAA
CCCACTGCTTACTGGCTTATCGAAATTAATACGACTCACTATAGGGAGACCCAAGCTGGCTAGCCACCAT
GGAGACAGACACACTCCTGCTATGGGTACTGCTGCTCTGGGTTCCAGGTTCCACTGGTGACGCGGCCCAG
ATGGAGGTGCACTCAGATCCCTGTGAGAACAACCCTTGTCTTCATGGAGGGACATGTAATGCCAATGGCA
CCATGTATGGCTGTAGCTGTGATCAGGGCTTCGCCGGGGAGAACTGTGAGATTGACATTGATGACTGCCT
CTGCAGCCCCTGTGAGAATGGAGGCACCTGTATTGATGAGGTCAATGGCTTTGTCTGCCTTTGCCTCCCC
AGCTATGGGGGCAGCTTTTGTGAGAAAGACACCGAGGGCTGTGACCGCGGCTGGCATAAGTTCCAGGGCC
ACTGTTACCGCTATTTTGCCCACCGGAGGGCATGGGAAGATGCCGAGAAGGACTGCCGCCGCCGCTCCGG
CCACCTGACCAGCGTCCACTCACCGGAGGAACACAGCTTCATTAATAGCTTTGGGCATGAAAACACGTGG
ATCGGCCTGAACGACAGGATCGTGGAGAGAGATTTCCAGTGGACGGACAACACCGGGCTGCAATTTGAGA
ACTGGCGAGAGAACCAGCCGGACAATTTCTTCGCGGGTGGCGAGGACTGTGTGGTGATGGTGGCGCATGA
AAGCGGGCGCTGGAACGATGTCCCCTGCAACTACAACCTACCCTATGTCTGCAAGAAGGGCACAGTGCTC
TGTGGTCCCCCTCCGGCAGTGGAGAATGCCTCACTCATCGGTGCCCGCAAGGCCAAGTACAATGTCCATG
CCACTGTAAGGTACCAGTGCAATGAAGGATTTGCCCAGCACCATGTGGCCACCATTCGATGCCGGAGCAA
TGGCAAGTGGGACAGGCCCCAAATTGTCTGCACCAAACCCAGACGTTCACATCGGATGCGGCGATCTCTA
GAAGGGCCCGAACAAAAACTCATCTCAGAAGAGGATCTGAATAGCGCCGTCGACCATCATCATCATCATC
ATTGAGTTTAAACCCGCTGATCAGCCTCGACTGTGCCTTCTAGTTGCCAGCCATCTGTTGTTTGCCCCTC
CCCCGTGCCTTCCTTGACCCTGGAAGGTGCCACTCCCACTGTCCTTTCCTAATAAAATGAGGAAATTGCA
TCGCATTGTCTGAGTAGGTGTCATTCTATTCTGGGGGGTGGGGTGGGGCAGGACAGCAAGGGGGAGGATT
GGGAAGACAATAGCAGGCATGCTGGGGATGCGGTGGGCTCTATGGCTTCTGAGGCGGAAAGAACCAGCTG
GGGCTCTAGGGGGTATCCCC
[124 nt withheld, positions 2191-2314]
C
[91 nt withheld, positions 2316-2406]
A
[49 nt withheld, positions 2408-2456]
CCTTTGACGTTGGAGTCCACGTTCTTT
[37 nt withheld, positions 2484-2520]
ACCCTATCTCGGTCTATTCTTTTGATTTATAAGGGATTTTGCCGATTTCGGCCTATTGGTTAAAAAATGA
GCTGATTTAACAAAAATTTAACGCGAATTAATTCTGTGGAATGTGTGTCAGTTAGGGTGTGGAAAGTCCC
CAGGCTCCCCAGCAGGCAGAAGTATGCAAAGCATGCATCTCAATTAGTCAGCAACCAGGTGTGGAAAGTC
CCCAGGCTCCCCAGCAGGCAGAAGTATGCAAAGCATGCATCTCAATTAGTCAGCAACCATAGTCCCGCCC
CTAACTCCGCCCATCCCGCCCCTAACTCCGCCCAGTTCCGCCCATTCTCCGCCCCATGGCTGACTAATTT
TTTTTATTTATGCAGAGGCCGAGGCCGCCTCTGCCTCTGAGCTATTCCAGAAGTAGTGAGGAGGCTTTTT
TGGAGGCCTAGGCTTTTGCAAAAAGCTCCCGGGAGCTTGTATATCCATTTTCGGATCTGATCAGCACGTG
TTGACAATTAATCATCGGCATAGTATATCGGCATAGTATAATACGACAAGGTGAGGAACTAAACCATGGC
CAAGTTGACCAGTGCCGTTCCGGTGCTCACCGCGCGCGACGTCGCCGGAGCGGTCGAGTTCTGGACCGAC
CGGCTCGGGTTCTCCCGGGACTTCGTGGAGGACGACTTCGCCGGTGTGGTCCGGGACGACGTGACCCTGT
TCATCAGCGCGGTCCAGGACCAGGTGGTGCCGGACAACACCCTGGCCTGGGTGTGGGTGCGCGGCCTGGA
CGAGCTGTACGCCGAGTGGTCGGAGGTCGTGTCCACGAACTTCCGGGACGCCTCCGGGCCGGCCATGACC
GAGATCGGCGAGCAGCCGTGGGGGCGGGAGTTCGCCCTGCGCGACCCGGCCGGCAACTGCGTGCACTTCG
TGGCCGAGGAGCAGGACTGACACGTGCTACGAGATTTCGATTCCACCGCCGCCTTCTATGAAAGGTTGGG
CTTCGGAATCGTTTTCCGGGACGCCGGCTGGATGATCCTCCAGCGCGGGGATCTCATGCTGGAGTTCTTC
GCCCACCCCAACTTGTTTATTGCAGCTTATAATGGTTACAAATAAAGCAATAGCATCACAAATTTCACAA
ATAAAGCATTTTTTTCACTGCATTCTAGTTGTGGTTTGTCCAAACTCATCAATGTATCTTATCATGTCTG
TATACCGTCGACCTCTAGCTAGAGCTTGGCGTAATCATGGTCATAGCTGTTTCCTGTGTGAAATTGTTAT
CCGCTCACAATTCCACACAACATACGAGCCGGAAGCATAAAGTGTAAAGCCTGGGGTGCCTAATGAGTGA
GCTAACTCACATTAATTGCGTTGCGCTCACTGCCCGCTTTCCAGTCGGGAAACCTGTCGTGCCAGCTGCA
TTAATGAATCGGCCAACGCGCGGGGAGAGGCGGTTTGCGTATTGGGCGCTCTTCCGCTTCCTCGCTCACT
GACTCGCTGCGCTCGGTCGTTCGGCTGCGGCGAGCGGTATCAGCTCACTCAAAGGCGGTAATACGGTTAT
CCACAGAATCAGGGGATAACGCAGGAAAGAACATGTGAGCAAAAGGCCAGCAAAAGGCCAGGAACCGTAA
AAAGGCCGCGTTGCTGGCGTTTTTCCATAGGCTCCGCCCCCCTGACGAGCATCACAAAAATCGACGCTCA
AGTCAGAGGTGGCGAAACCCGACAGGACTATAAAGATACCAGGCGTTTCCCCCTGGAAGCTCCCTCGTGC
GCTCTCCTGTTCCGACCCTGCCGCTTACCGGATACCTGTCCGCCTTTCTCCCTTCGGGAAGCGTGGCGCT
TTCTCATAGCTCACGCTGTAGGTATCTCAGTTCGGTGTAGGTCGTTCGCTCCAAGCTGGGCTGTGTGCAC
GAACCCCCCGTTCAGCCCGACCGCTGCGCCTTATCCGGTAACTATCGTCTTGAGTCCAACCCGGTAAGAC
ACGACTTATCGCCACTGGCAGCAGCCACTGGTAACAGGATTAGCAGAGCGAGGTATGTAGGCGGTGCTAC
AGAGTTCTTGAAGTGGTGGCCTAACTACGGCTACACTAGAAGAACAGTATTTGGTATCTGCGCTCTGCTG
AAGCCAGTTACCTTCGGAAAAAGAGTTGGTAGCTCTTGATCCGGCAAACAAACCACCGCTGGTAGCGGTG
GTTTTTTTGTTTGCAAGCAGCAGATTACGCGCAGAAAAAAAGGATCTCAAGAAGATCCTTTGATCTTTTC
TACGGGGTCTGACGCTCAGTGGAACGAAAACTCACGTTAAGGGATTTTGGTCATGAGATTATCAAAAAGG
ATCTTCACCTAGATCCTTTTAAATTAAAAATGAAGTTTTAAATCAATCTAAAGTATATATGAGTAAACTT
GGTCTGACAGTTACCAATGCTTAATCAGTGAGGCACCTATCTCAGCGATCTGTCTATTTCGTTCATCCAT
AGTTGCCTGACTCCCCGTCGTGTAGATAACTACGATACGGGAGGGCTTACCATCTGGCCCCAGTGCTGCA
ATGATACCGCGAGACCCACGCTCACCGGCTCCAGATTTATCAGCAATAAACCAGCCAGCCGGAAGGGCCG
AGCGCAGAAGTGGTCCTGCAACTTTATCCGCCTCCATCCAGTCTATTAATTGTTGCCGGGAAGCTAGAGT
AAGTAGTTCGCCAGTTAATAGTTTGCGCAACGTTGTTGCCATTGCTACAGGCATCGTGGTGTCACGCTCG
TCGTTTGGTATGGCTTCATTCAGCTCCGGTTCCCAACGATCAAGGCGAGTTACATGATCCCCCATGTTGT
GCAAAAAAGCGGTTAGCTCCTTCGGTCCTCCGATCGTTGTCAGAAGTAAGTTGGCCGCAGTGTTATCACT
CATGGTTATGGCAGCACTGCATAATTCTCTTACTGTCATGCCATCCGTAAGATGCTTTTCTGTGACTGGT
GAGTACTCAACCAAGTCATTCTGAGAATAGTGTATGCGGCGACCGAGTTGCTCTTGCCCGGCGTCAATAC
GGGATAATACCGCGCCACATAGCAGAACTTTAAAAGTGCTCATCATTGGAAAACGTTCTTCGGGGCGAAA
ACTCTCAAGGATCTTACCGCTGTTGAGATCCAGTTCGATGTAACCCACTCGTGCACCCAACTGATCTTCA
GCATCTTTTACTTTCACCAGCGTTTCTGGGTGAGCAAAAACAGGAAGGCAAAATGCCGCAAAAAAGGGAA
TAAGGGCGACACGGAAATGTTGAATACTCATACTCTTCCTTTTTCAATATTATTGAAGCATTTATCAGGG
TTATTGTCTCATGAGCGGATACATATTTGAATGTATTTAGAAAAATAAACAAATAGGGGTTCCGCGCACA
TTTCCCCGAAAAGTGCCACCTGACGTC
Features (pLannotate 1.2.2; 23 found; start..end, strand, type, name):
     32..84      -  misc_feature   bom (fragment): basis of mobility region from pBR322
    239..618     +  enhancer       CMV enhancer: human cytomegalovirus immediate early enhancer
    619..822     +  promoter       CMV promoter: human cytomegalovirus (CMV) immediate early promoter
    818..851     +  LTR            5' LTR (truncated) (fragment): truncated 5' long terminal repeat (LTR) from HIV-1
    867..885     +  promoter       T7 promoter: promoter for bacteriophage T7 RNA polymerase
    909..971     +  sig_peptide    Igκ leader: leader sequence from mouse immunoglobulin κ light chain
    954..1811    +  CDS            NCAN (fragment): NCAN_HUMAN - Also known as CSPG3, NEUR. Experimental evidence at protein level: Swiss-Prot protein existence level 1. May modulate neuronal adhesion and neurite growth during development by binding to neural cell adhesion molecules (NG-CAM and N- CAM). Chondroitin sulfate proteoglycan; binds to hyaluronic acid. From Homo sapiens (Human).
   1875..1892    +  CDS            capTEV™ (fragment): composite tag for in vivo biotinylation, TEV protease cleavage, and 6xHis tagging
   1921..2145    +  polyA_signal   bGH poly(A) signal: bovine growth hormone polyadenylation signal
   2149..2170    +  promoter       SV40 promoter (fragment): SV40 enhancer and early promoter
   2191..2619    +  rep_origin     f1 ori (sequence partly withheld): f1 bacteriophage origin of replication; arrow indicates direction of (+) strand synthesis
   2633..2962    +  promoter       SV40 promoter: SV40 enhancer and early promoter
   3010..3057    +  promoter       EM7 promoter: synthetic bacterial promoter&nbsp
   3076..3450    +  CDS            BleoR: antibiotic-binding protein; Sh ble from Streptoalloteichus hindustanus; confers resistance to bleomycin, phleomycin, and Zeocin™
   3460..3585    +  CDS            ble (fragment): BLE_KLEPN - Experimental evidence at protein level: Swiss-Prot protein existence level 1. Binding protein with a strong affinity to the bleomycin family of antibiotics. Binds to CL990; an antimitotic-antibiotic compound. From Klebsiella pneumoniae.
   3580..3701    +  polyA_signal   SV40 poly(A) signal: SV40 polyadenylation signal
   3774..3790    -  protein_bind   lac operator: The lac repressor binds to the lac operator to inhibit transcription in E. coli. This inhibition can be relieved by adding lactose or isopropyl-β-D-thiogalactopyranoside (IPTG). lac repressor encoded by lacI
   3798..3828    -  promoter       lac promoter: promoter for the E. coli lac operon
   3843..3864    -  protein_bind   CAP binding site: CAP binding activates transcription in the presence of cAMP. E. coli catabolite activator protein
   3877..3969    -  CDS            lacI (fragment): lac repressor; lacI; The lac repressor binds to the lac operator to inhibit transcription in E. coli. This inhibition can be relieved by adding lactose or isopropyl-β-D-thiogalactopyranoside (IPTG).
   4152..4740    -  rep_origin     ori: high-copy-number ColE1/pMB1/pBR322/pUC origin of replication
   4911..5771    -  CDS            AmpR: β-lactamase; bla; confers resistance to ampicillin, carbenicillin, and related antibiotics
   5772..5876    -  promoter       AmpR promoter: bla
