[The description below was written by a language model from this plasmid's Addgene catalogue record and pLannotate feature annotations shown in this document.]
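Description:
pAPtag5-IgK-NCAN ELS is a mammalian expression plasmid of about 5.9 kb, built on the pAPtag5 backbone and intended for producing a secreted, His-tagged fragment of neurocan (NCAN) as recombinant protein. It is propagated in E. coli through a high-copy ColE1/pUC-type origin with ampicillin selection from the β-lactamase gene. An f1 origin is also present. A second marker cassette places the Sh ble (BleoR) gene under tandem SV40 early and EM7 promoters with an SV40 polyadenylation signal, an arrangement that can confer Zeocin/bleomycin-family resistance in both mammalian cells and bacteria.

The expression unit is driven by the human CMV immediate-early enhancer and promoter, with a T7 promoter just upstream of the coding region. The open reading frame begins with the mouse immunoglobulin κ light-chain leader, a signal peptide that directs the product into the secretory pathway so it can be recovered from conditioned medium. This is followed by an NCAN fragment of roughly 860 bp. A short downstream feature, annotated as a fragment of a composite tag, most likely corresponds to the 6xHis tag named in the stated purpose, and the unit ends with a bovine growth hormone polyadenylation signal.

The catalogue lists only the mouse Igκ leader as the insert. The automated annotation matches the NCAN segment to the human protein, which may reflect homology rather than the true source, so the species of the NCAN sequence is not clearly established by the record. The record also does not define "ELS". The associated study concerns astrocyte-secreted neurocan in inhibitory synapse formation, which fits use of the purified fragment in functional assays.
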