Addgene plasmid #219813: pAPtag5-IgK-NCAN ELS
Purpose: Expresses His-tagged NCAN-ELS to produce recombinant protein
Depositing lab: Cagla Eroglu. Depositing organization: Duke University. Publication: Astrocyte-secreted neurocan controls inhibitory synapse formation and function. Irala D, Wang S, Sakers K, Nagendren L, Ulloa Severino FP, Bindu DS, Savage JT, Eroglu C. Neuron. 2024 Mar 27:S0896-6273(24)00161-2. doi: 10.1016/j.neuron.2024.03.007. PubMed 38574730.
Backbone
  Vector backbone: pAPtag5
  Vector type: Mammalian Expression
Growth in bacteria
  Bacterial resistance: Ampicillin, 100 μg/mL
  Growth temperature: 37°C
  Growth strain: NEB Stable
  Copy number: Unknown
Gene/Insert
  Gene/Insert name: IgK
  Species: M. musculus (mouse)
  Entrez Gene: Igk (a.k.a. kappa)
Terms and licenses: Academic/Nonprofit Terms; Industry Terms: Not Available to Industry
How to cite: pAPtag5-IgK-NCAN ELS was a gift from Cagla Eroglu (Addgene plasmid # 219813 ; http://n2t.net/addgene:219813 ; RRID:Addgene_219813)
